Addgene plasmid #169256: AAV-hSyn-Soma-jGCaMP8s
Purpose: AAV transfer plasmid for neuronal expression of soma-targeted jGCaMP8s.
Depositing lab: Marianne Fyhn. Publication: An updated suite of viral vectors for in vivo calcium imaging using intracerebral and retro-orbital injections in male mice. Grodem S, Nymoen I, Vatne GH, Rogge FS, Bjornsdottir V, Lensjo KK, Fyhn M. Nat Commun. 2023 Feb 4;14(1):608. doi: 10.1038/s41467-023-36324-3. PubMed 36739289.
Backbone
  Vector backbone: pGP-AAV-syn-jGCaMP8s-WPRE
  Total vector size (bp): 6181
  Vector type: Mammalian Expression, AAV
Growth in bacteria
  Bacterial resistance: Ampicillin, 100 μg/mL
  Growth temperature: 37°C
  Growth strain: NEB Stable
  Copy number: High Copy
Gene/Insert
  Gene/Insert name: Soma-jGCaMP8s
  Species: M. musculus (mouse)
  Insert size (bp): 1621
  Tag / fusion protein: 6xHis-tag
Resource information
  A portion of this plasmid was derived from a plasmid made by: pGP-AAV-syn-jGCaMP8s-WPRE was a gift from GENIE Project. pAAV-Syn-SomaGCaMP7 was a gift from Edward Boyden (# 158759)
Terms and licenses: Academic/Nonprofit Terms; Industry Terms: Not Available to Industry
How to cite: AAV-hSyn-Soma-jGCaMP8s was a gift from Marianne Fyhn (Addgene plasmid # 169256 ; http://n2t.net/addgene:169256 ; RRID:Addgene_169256) For viral preps, please replace (Addgene plasmid # 169256) in the above sentence with: (Addgene viral prep # 169256-AAV1), (Addgene viral prep # 169256-AAV9), or (Addgene viral prep # 169256-AAVrg)
