[The description below was written by a language model from this plasmid's Addgene catalogue record and pLannotate feature annotations shown in this document.]
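Description:
AAV-hSyn-Soma-jGCaMP8s is a 6,181 bp AAV transfer plasmid for neuron-specific expression of a soma-targeted version of the genetically encoded calcium indicator jGCaMP8s. It is built on the pGP-AAV-syn-jGCaMP8s-WPRE backbone, with part of the construct derived from a SomaGCaMP7 AAV plasmid. In bacteria it is maintained by a high-copy ColE1/pUC-type origin and selected with ampicillin through the β-lactamase gene and its own promoter. An f1 phage origin is also present, along with small remnants of pBR322 bom and rop sequences.

The expression cassette lies between AAV2 inverted terminal repeats, which provide the signals for replication and packaging of the intervening DNA into AAV particles when rep, cap and helper functions are supplied in trans. The automated annotation detects the downstream ITR in full but only two short fragments of the upstream one, which may reflect the difficulty of sequencing and annotating these repeats. Within the ITRs, the human synapsin I promoter restricts expression to neurons and drives the 1,621 bp Soma-jGCaMP8s insert, which the record lists as carrying a 6xHis tag. The annotation tool labels the sensor coding region as a GCaMP6s fragment, which is best read as homology within the GCaMP family. The unannotated stretch after it may hold the soma-targeting portion, though the record does not identify that element. A WPRE follows to enhance transcript stability and expression, and the human growth hormone polyadenylation signal terminates the transcript.

The construct is intended for producing AAV for in vivo calcium imaging. Confining the indicator to cell bodies reduces contaminating neuropil signal.
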