Features (pLannotate 1.2.2; 15 found; start..end, strand, type, name):
      1..589     +  rep_origin     ori: high-copy-number ColE1/pMB1/pBR322/pUC origin of replication
    662..689     +  repeat_region  AAV2 ITR (fragment): inverted terminal repeat of adeno-associated virus serotype 2 inverted
    718..745     +  repeat_region  AAV2 ITR (fragment): inverted terminal repeat of adeno-associated virus serotype 2 inverted
    833..1280    +  promoter       hSyn promoter: human synapsin I promoter; confers neuron-specific expression (Kügler et al., 2003)
   1410..2579    +  CDS            GCaMP6s (fragment): improved fluorescent protein-based calcium sensor (Chen et al., 2013)
   2934..2958    +  misc_feature   MCS (fragment): pBluescript multiple cloning site
   2958..3546    +  misc_feature   WPRE: woodchuck hepatitis virus posttranscriptional regulatory element
   3578..4054    +  polyA_signal   hGH poly(A) signal: human growth hormone polyadenylation signal
   4094..4234    +  repeat_region  AAV2 ITR: inverted terminal repeat of adeno-associated virus serotype 2 inverted
   4239..4290    -  misc_feature   bom (fragment): basis of mobility region from pBR322
   4309..4764    +  rep_origin     f1 ori (sequence partly withheld): f1 bacteriophage origin of replication; arrow indicates direction of (+) strand synthesis
   4765..4814    -  misc_feature   bom (fragment): basis of mobility region from pBR322
   4916..4951    -  CDS            rop (fragment): Rop protein, which maintains plasmids at low copy number; rop
   5046..5150    +  promoter       AmpR promoter: bla
   5151..6011    +  CDS            AmpR: β-lactamase; bla; confers resistance to ampicillin, carbenicillin, and related antibiotics
>Addgene plasmid #169256 | AAV-hSyn-Soma-jGCaMP8s | addgene full sequence | sequence record 332789 | Addgene NGS Result
TTGAGATCCTTTTTTTCTGCGCGTAATCTGCTGCTTGCAAACAAAAAAACCACCGCTACCAGCGGTGGTT
TGTTTGCCGGATCAAGAGCTACCAACTCTTTTTCCGAAGGTAACTGGCTTCAGCAGAGCGCAGATACCAA
ATACTGTTCTTCTAGTGTAGCCGTAGTTAGGCCACCACTTCAAGAACTCTGTAGCACCGCCTACATACCT
CGCTCTGCTAATCCTGTTACCAGTGGCTGCTGCCAGTGGCGATAAGTCGTGTCTTACCGGGTTGGACTCA
AGACGATAGTTACCGGATAAGGCGCAGCGGTCGGGCTGAACGGGGGGTTCGTGCACACAGCCCAGCTTGG
AGCGAACGACCTACACCGAACTGAGATACCTACAGCGTGAGCTATGAGAAAGCGCCACGCTTCCCGAAGG
GAGAAAGGCGGACAGGTATCCGGTAAGCGGCAGGGTCGGAACAGGAGAGCGCACGAGGGAGCTTCCAGGG
GGAAACGCCTGGTATCTTTATAGTCCTGTCGGGTTTCGCCACCTCTGACTTGAGCGTCGATTTTTGTGAT
GCTCGTCAGGGGGGCGGAGCCTATGGAAAAACGCCAGCAACGCGGCCTTTTTACGGTTCCTGGCCTTTTG
CTGGCCTTTTGCTCACATGTCCTGCAGGCAGCTGCGCGCTCGCTCGCTCACTGAGGCCGCCCGGGCGTCG
GGCGACCTTTGGTCGCCCGGCCTCAGTGAGCGAGCGAGCGCGCAGAGAGGGAGTGGCCAACTCCATCACT
AGGGGTTCCTGCGGCCGCACGCGTTTAATTAAGTGTCTAGACTGCAGAGGGCCCTGCGTATGAGTGCAAG
TGGGTTTTAGGACCAGGATGAGGCGGGGTGGGGGTGCCTACCTGACGACCGACCCCGACCCACTGGACAA
GCACCCAACCCCCATTCCCCAAATTGCGCATCCCCTATCAGAGAGGGGGAGGGGAAACAGGATGCGGCGA
GGCTCGTGCGCACTGCCAGCTTCAGCACCGCGGACAGTGCCTTCGCCCCCGCCTGGCGGCGCGCGCCACC
GCCGCCTCAGCACTGAAGGCGCGCTGACGTCACTCGCCGGTCCCCCGCAAACTCCCCTTCCCGGCCACCT
TGGTCGCGTCCGCGCCGCCGCCGGCCCAGCCGGACCGCACCACGCGAGGCGCGAGATAGGGGGGCACGGG
CGCGACCATCTGCGCTGCGGCGCCGGCGACTCAGCGCTGCCTCAGTCTGCGGTGGGCAGCGGAGGAGTCG
TGTCGTGCCTGAGAGCGCAGTCGAGAAACCGGCTAGAGGATCCACCCGCCACCATGCATCATCACCATCA
TCACACGCGTCGCAAGAAGACCTTCAAGGAGGTGGCCACCGCCGTGAAGATCATCGCCATGCTGATGGGC
CTGAAGATCAACGTCTATATCAAGGCCGACAAGCAGAAGAACGGCATCAAGGCGAACTTCCACATCCGCC
ACAACATCGAGGACGGCGGCGTGCAGCTCGCCTACCACTACCAGCAGAACACCCCCATCGGCGACGGCCC
CGTGCTGCTGCCCGACAACCACTACCTGAGCGTGGAGTCCAAACTTTCGAAAGACCCCAACGAGAAGCGC
GATCACATGGTCCTGCTGGAGTTCGTGACCGCCGCCGGGATCACTCTCGGCATGGACGAGCTGTACAAGG
GCGGTACCGGAGGGAGCATGGTGAGCAAGGGCGAGGAGCTGTTCACCGGGGTGGTGCCCATCCTGGTCGA
GCTGGACGGCGACGTAAACGGCCACAAGTTCAGCGTGTCCGGCGAGGGTGAGGGCGATGCCACCTACGGC
AAGCTGACCCTGAAGTTCATCTGCACCACCGGCAAGCTGCCCGTGCCCTGGCCCACCCTCGTGACCACCC
TGACCTACGGCGTGCAGTGCTTCAGCCGCTACCCCGACCACATGAAGCAGCACGACTTCTTCAAGTCCGC
CATGCCCGAAGGCTACATCCAGGAGCGCACCATCTTCTTCAAGGACGACGGCAACTACAAGACCCGCGCC
GAGGTGAAGTTCGAGGGCGACACCCTGGTGAACCGCATCGAGCTGAAGGGCATCGACTTCAAGGAGGACG
GCAACATCCTGGGGCACAAGCTGGAGTACAACCTGCCGGACCAACTGACTGAAGAGCAGATCGCAGAATA
CAAAGAGGCTTTCTCCCTATTTGACAAGGACGGGGATGGGACAATAACAACCAAGGAGCTGGGGACGGTG
ATGCGGTCTCTCGGACACAACCCCACAGAAGCAGAGCTGCAGGACATGATCAATGAAGTAGATGCCGACG
GTGACGGCACAATCGACTTCCCTGAGTTCCTGACAATGATGGCAAGAAAAATGAAATACAGGGACACGGA
AGAAGAAATTAGAGAAGCGTTCGGTGTGTTTGATAAGGATGGCAATGGCTACATCAGTGCAGCAGAGCTT
CGCCACGTGATGACAAACCTTGGAGAGAAGTTAACAGATGAAGAGGTTGATGAAATGATCAGGGAAGCAG
ACATCGATGGGGATGGTCAGGTAAACTACGAAGAGTTTGTACAAATGATGACAGCGAAGGAGCTCGGGGG
CAGCGGTGGGTCTGGAGGGACTGGGGGTAGCGGTGGTAGCGGTGGGACAGGGGGAAGCGGCGGTAGCGGT
GGGACACTGGAAATCGAGGCCGCTTTCCTGGAGCAGGAGAACACCGCCCTGGAGACAGAGGTGGCTGAGC
TGGAGCAGGAGGTGCAGCGGCTGGAGAACATCGTGTCTCAGTACGAGACCAGATACGGACCACTGGGATC
CCTGGAGATCCGGGCCGCTTTTCTGAGGAGACGGAACACCGCCCTGAGGACAAGGGTGGCTGAGCTGAGG
CAGAGAGTGCAGCGGCTGCGCAACATCGTGAGCCAGTACGAGACACGCTACGGACCTCTGTAAGAATTCG
ATATCAAGCTTATCGATAATCAACCTCTGGATTACAAAATTTGTGAAAGATTGACTGGTATTCTTAACTA
TGTTGCTCCTTTTACGCTATGTGGATACGCTGCTTTAATGCCTTTGTATCATGCTATTGCTTCCCGTATG
GCTTTCATTTTCTCCTCCTTGTATAAATCCTGGTTGCTGTCTCTTTATGAGGAGTTGTGGCCCGTTGTCA
GGCAACGTGGCGTGGTGTGCACTGTGTTTGCTGACGCAACCCCCACTGGTTGGGGCATTGCCACCACCTG
TCAGCTCCTTTCCGGGACTTTCGCTTTCCCCCTCCCTATTGCCACGGCGGAACTCATCGCCGCCTGCCTT
GCCCGCTGCTGGACAGGGGCTCGGCTGTTGGGCACTGACAATTCCGTGGTGTTGTCGGGGAAATCATCGT
CCTTTCCTTGGCTGCTCGCCTATGTTGCCACCTGGATTCTGCGCGGGACGTCCTTCTGCTACGTCCCTTC
GGCCCTCAATCCAGCGGACCTTCCTTCCCGCGGCCTGCTGCCGGCTCTGCGGCCTCTTCCGCGTCTTCGC
CTTCGCCCTCAGACGAGTCGGATCTCCCTTTGGGCCGCCTCCCCGCATCGATACCGAGCGCTGCTCGAGA
GATCTACGGGTGGCATCCCTGTGACCCCTCCCCAGTGCCTCTCCTGGCCCTGGAAGTTGCCACTCCAGTG
CCCACCAGCCTTGTCCTAATAAAATTAAGTTGCATCATTTTGTCTGACTAGGTGTCCTTCTATAATATTA
TGGGGTGGAGGGGGGTGGTATGGAGCAAGGGGCAAGTTGGGAAGACAACCTGTAGGGCCTGCGGGGTCTA
TTGGGAACCAAGCTGGAGTGCAGTGGCACAATCTTGGCTCACTGCAATCTCCGCCTCCTGGGTTCAAGCG
ATTCTCCTGCCTCAGCCTCCCGAGTTGTTGGGATTCCAGGCATGCATGACCAGGCTCAGCTAATTTTTGT
TTTTTTGGTAGAGACGGGGTTTCACCATATTGGCCAGGCTGGTCTCCAACTCCTAATCTCAGGTGATCTA
CCCACCTTGGCCTCCCAAATTGCTGGGATTACAGGCGTGAACCACTGCTCCCTTCCCTGTCCTTCTGATT
TTGTAGGTAACCACGTGCGGACCGAGCGGCCGCAGGAACCCCTAGTGATGGAGTTGGCCACTCCCTCTCT
GCGCGCTCGCTCGCTCACTGAGGCCGGGCGACCAAAGGTCGCCCGACGCCCGGGCTTTGCCCGGGCGGCC
TCAGTGAGCGAGCGAGCGCGCAGCTGCCTGCAGGGGCGCCTGATGCGGTATTTTCTCCTTACGCATCTGT
GCGGTATTTCACACCGCATA
[95 nt withheld, positions 4291-4385]
T
[46 nt withheld, positions 4387-4432]
C
[141 nt withheld, positions 4434-4574]
CCTTTGACGTTGGAGTCCACGTTCTTT
[37 nt withheld, positions 4602-4638]
ACTCTATCTCGGGCTATTCTTTTGATTTATAAGGGATTTTGCCGATTTCGGTCTATTGGTTAAAAAATGA
GCTGATTTAACAAAAATTTAACGCGAATTTTAACAAAATATTAACGTTTACAATTTTATGGTGCACTCTC
AGTACAATCTGCTCTGATGCCGCATAGTTAAGCCAGCCCCGACACCCGCCAACACCCGCTGACGCGCCCT
GACGGGCTTGTCTGCTCCCGGCATCCGCTTACAGACAAGCTGTGACCGTCTCCGGGAGCTGCATGTGTCA
GAGGTTTTCACCGTCATCACCGAAACGCGCGAGACGAAAGGGCCTCGTGATACGCCTATTTTTATAGGTT
AATGTCATGATAATAATGGTTTCTTAGACGTCAGGTGGCACTTTTCGGGGAAATGTGCGCGGAACCCCTA
TTTGTTTATTTTTCTAAATACATTCAAATATGTATCCGCTCATGAGACAATAACCCTGATAAATGCTTCA
ATAATATTGAAAAAGGAAGAGTATGAGTATTCAACATTTCCGTGTCGCCCTTATTCCCTTTTTTGCGGCA
TTTTGCCTTCCTGTTTTTGCTCACCCAGAAACGCTGGTGAAAGTAAAAGATGCTGAAGATCAGTTGGGTG
CACGAGTGGGTTACATCGAACTGGATCTCAACAGCGGTAAGATCCTTGAGAGTTTTCGCCCCGAAGAACG
TTTTCCAATGATGAGCACTTTTAAAGTTCTGCTATGTGGCGCGGTATTATCCCGTATTGACGCCGGGCAA
GAGCAACTCGGTCGCCGCATACACTATTCTCAGAATGACTTGGTTGAGTACTCACCAGTCACAGAAAAGC
ATCTTACGGATGGCATGACAGTAAGAGAATTATGCAGTGCTGCCATAACCATGAGTGATAACACTGCGGC
CAACTTACTTCTGACAACGATCGGAGGACCGAAGGAGCTAACCGCTTTTTTGCACAACATGGGGGATCAT
GTAACTCGCCTTGATCGTTGGGAACCGGAGCTGAATGAAGCCATACCAAACGACGAGCGTGACACCACGA
TGCCTGTAGCAATGGCAACAACGTTGCGCAAACTATTAACTGGCGAACTACTTACTCTAGCTTCCCGGCA
ACAATTAATAGACTGGATGGAGGCGGATAAAGTTGCAGGACCACTTCTGCGCTCGGCCCTTCCGGCTGGC
TGGTTTATTGCTGATAAATCTGGAGCCGGTGAGCGTGGGTCTCGCGGTATCATTGCAGCACTGGGGCCAG
ATGGTAAGCCCTCCCGTATCGTAGTTATCTACACGACGGGGAGTCAGGCAACTATGGATGAACGAAATAG
ACAGATCGCTGAGATAGGTGCCTCACTGATTAAGCATTGGTAACTGTCAGACCAAGTTTACTCATATATA
CTTTAGATTGATTTAAAACTTCATTTTTAATTTAAAAGGATCTAGGTGAAGATCCTTTTTGATAATCTCA
TGACCAAAATCCCTTAACGTGAGTTTTCGTTCCACTGAGCGTCAGACCCCGTAGAAAAGATCAAAGGATC
TTC
